Addgene plasmid #186832: pCAGGS-FLAG-BMAL1-S515A
Purpose: Expresses FLAG-BMAL1-S515A in mammalian cells
Depositing lab: Hung-Chun Chang. Depositing organization: Center for Excellence in Brain Science and Intelligence Technology, Chinese Academy of Sciences. Publication: ISX-9 potentiates CaMKIIdelta-mediated BMAL1 activation to enhance circadian amplitude. Li H, Ou J, Li Y, Xu N, Li Q, Wu P, Peng C, Tang YC, Chang HC. Commun Biol. 2022 Jul 28;5(1):750. doi: 10.1038/s42003-022-03725-x. PubMed 35902736.
Backbone
  Vector backbone: pCAGGS
  Total vector size (bp): 6701
  Vector type: Mammalian Expression
Growth in bacteria
  Bacterial resistance: Ampicillin, 100 μg/mL
  Growth temperature: 37°C
  Growth strain: DH5alpha
  Copy number: High Copy
Gene/Insert
  Gene/Insert name: bmal1
  Species: M. musculus (mouse)
  Insert size (bp): 1878
  Mutation: changed Serine 515 to Alanine
  GenBank ID: NM_007489.4
  Entrez Gene: Bmal1 (a.k.a. Arnt3, Arntl, BMAL1b, MOP3, bHLHe5, bmal1b')
  Tag / fusion protein: FLAG (N terminal on backbone)
Terms and licenses: Academic/Nonprofit Terms; Industry Terms: Not Available to Industry
How to cite: pCAGGS-FLAG-BMAL1-S515A was a gift from Hung-Chun Chang (Addgene plasmid # 186832 ; http://n2t.net/addgene:186832 ; RRID:Addgene_186832)
