[The description below was written by a language model from this plasmid's Addgene catalogue record and pLannotate feature annotations shown in this document.]
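Description:
pCAGGS-FLAG-BMAL1-S515A is a mammalian expression plasmid of about 6.7 kb built on the pCAGGS backbone. It is propagated in E. coli from a high-copy ColE1/pUC-type origin and selected with ampicillin through the β-lactamase (AmpR) gene and its own promoter. The backbone also carries an SV40 origin of replication, which can support episomal amplification in cells that supply SV40 large T antigen, along with an SV40 poly(A) signal and remnants of lac regulatory sequence (lac promoter, operator, CAP site and lacI fragments) that are carried over from the parental vector and play no role in expression of the insert.

The payload is driven by the composite CAG promoter, made up of the CMV immediate-early enhancer, the chicken β-actin promoter and a chimeric chicken β-actin/rabbit β-globin intron, which together give strong, broadly active transcription in mammalian cells. Downstream lies a short FLAG epitope (annotated as a fragment of 3xFLAG whose length fits a single copy) fused to the N terminus of the mouse Bmal1 (Arntl) coding sequence of roughly 1.9 kb. The annotation tool matched this sequence to the human orthologue, but the catalogue record gives the species as mouse. Transcripts are terminated by the rabbit β-globin polyadenylation signal, and the small "HBB" fragments flanking the insert are residual β-globin sequence from the vector cassette.

BMAL1 is a bHLH-PAS transcriptional activator and a core component of the circadian clock. This version carries a serine-to-alanine substitution at position 515, which removes a potential phosphorylation site. The associated study concerns CaMKIIδ-mediated activation of BMAL1, so the construct presumably serves as a non-phosphorylatable mutant for comparison with wild-type protein, detectable or immunoprecipitable through the FLAG tag.
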