Features (pLannotate 1.2.2; 19 found; start..end, strand, type, name):
      5..384     +  enhancer       CMV enhancer: human cytomegalovirus immediate early enhancer
    386..661     +  promoter       chicken β-actin promoter: No description available
    662..1678    +  intron         chimeric intron: chimera between introns from chicken β-actin and rabbit β-globin
   1676..1735    +  CDS            HBB (fragment): HBB_LEPEU - Experimental evidence at protein level: Swiss-Prot protein existence level 1. Involved in oxygen transport from the lung to the various peripheral tissues. From Lepus europaeus (European hare).
   1739..1762    +  CDS            3xFLAG (fragment): three tandem FLAG® epitope tags
   1772..3646    +  CDS            ARNTL: BMAL1_HUMAN - Also known as BHLHE5, BMAL1, MOP3, PASD3. Experimental evidence at protein level: Swiss-Prot protein existence level 1. Transcriptional activator which forms a core component of the circadian clock. The circadian clock, an internal time-keeping system, regulates various physiological processes through the generation of approximately 24 hour circadian rhythms in gene expression, which are translated into rhythms in metabolism and behavior. It is derived from the Latin roots 'circa' (about) and 'diem' (day) and acts as an important regulator of a wide array of physiological functio
   3650..3727    +  CDS            HBB (fragment): HBB_PONPY - Experimental evidence at transcript level: Swiss-Prot protein existence level 2. Involved in oxygen transport from the lung to the various peripheral tissues. From Pongo pygmaeus (Bornean orangutan).
   3798..3853    +  polyA_signal   β-globin poly(A) signal: rabbit β-globin polyadenylation signal (Gil and Proudfoot, 1987)
   4238..4254    -  protein_bind   lac operator: The lac repressor binds to the lac operator to inhibit transcription in E. coli. This inhibition can be relieved by adding lactose or isopropyl-β-D-thiogalactopyranoside (IPTG). lac repressor encoded by lacI
   4262..4292    -  promoter       lac promoter: promoter for the E. coli lac operon
   4307..4328    -  protein_bind   CAP binding site: CAP binding activates transcription in the presence of cAMP. E. coli catabolite activator protein
   4341..4380    -  CDS            lacI (fragment): lac repressor; lacI; The lac repressor binds to the lac operator to inhibit transcription in E. coli. This inhibition can be relieved by adding lactose or isopropyl-β-D-thiogalactopyranoside (IPTG).
   4387..4409    +  promoter       SV40 promoter (fragment): SV40 enhancer and early promoter
   4433..4568    +  rep_origin     SV40 ori: SV40 origin of replication
   4588..4722    +  polyA_signal   SV40 poly(A) signal: SV40 polyadenylation signal
   4724..4778    -  CDS            lacI (fragment): lac repressor; lacI; The lac repressor binds to the lac operator to inhibit transcription in E. coli. This inhibition can be relieved by adding lactose or isopropyl-β-D-thiogalactopyranoside (IPTG).
   4961..5549    -  rep_origin     ori: high-copy-number ColE1/pMB1/pBR322/pUC origin of replication
   5720..6580    -  CDS            AmpR: β-lactamase; bla; confers resistance to ampicillin, carbenicillin, and related antibiotics
   6581..6685    -  promoter       AmpR promoter: bla
>Addgene plasmid #186832 | pCAGGS-FLAG-BMAL1-S515A | addgene full sequence | sequence record 370054 | Addgene NGS Result
GGTCGACATTGATTATTGACTAGTTATTAATAGTAATCAATTACGGGGTCATTAGTTCATAGCCCATATA
TGGAGTTCCGCGTTACATAACTTACGGTAAATGGCCCGCCTGGCTGACCGCCCAACGACCCCCGCCCATT
GACGTCAATAATGACGTATGTTCCCATAGTAACGCCAATAGGGACTTTCCATTGACGTCAATGGGTGGAG
TATTTACGGTAAACTGCCCACTTGGCAGTACATCAAGTGTATCATATGCCAAGTACGCCCCCTATTGACG
TCAATGACGGTAAATGGCCCGCCTGGCATTATGCCCAGTACATGACCTTATGGGACTTTCCTACTTGGCA
GTACATCTACGTATTAGTCATCGCTATTACCATGGTCGAGGTGAGCCCCACGTTCTGCTTCACTCTCCCC
ATCTCCCCCCCCTCCCCACCCCCAATTTTGTATTTATTTATTTTTTAATTATTTTGTGCAGCGATGGGGG
CGGGGGGGGGGGGGGGGCGCGCCRGGGGGGGGGGGGGGGGGSGRGGGGSGGGGSGGGGSGAGGCGGAGAG
GTGCGGCGGCAGCCAATCAGAGCGGCGCGCTCCGAAAGTTTCCTTTTATGGCGAGGCGGCGGCGGCGGCG
GCCCTATAAAAAGCGAAGCGCGCGGCGGGCGGGAGTCGCTGCGCGCTGCCTTCGCCCCGTGCCCCGCTCC
GCCGCCGCCTCGCGCCGCCCGCCCCGGCTCTGACTGACCGCGTTACTCCCACAGGTGAGCGGGCGGGACG
GCCCTTCTCCTCCGGGCTGTAATTAGCGCTTGGTTTAATGACGGCTTGTTTCTTTTCTGTGGCTGCGTGA
AAGCCTTGAGGGGCTCCGGGAGGGCCCTTTGTGCGGGGGGAGCGGCTCGGGGGGTGCGTGCGTGTGTGTG
TGCGTGGGGAGCGCCGCGTGCGGCTCCGCGCTGCCCGGCGGCTGTGAGCGCTGCGGGCGCGGCGCGGGGC
TTTGTGCGCTCCGCAGTGTGCGCGAGGGGAGCGCGGCCGGGGGCGGTGCCCCGCGGTGCGGGGGGGGCTG
CGAGGGGAACAAAGGCTGCGTGCGGGGTGTGTGCGTGGGGGGGTGAGCAGGGGGTGTGGGCGCGTCGGTC
GGGCTGCAACCCCCCCTGCACCCCCCTCCCCGAGTTGCTGAGCACGGCCCGGCTTCGGGTGCGGGGCTCC
GTACGGGGCGTGGCGCGGGGCTCGCCGTGCCGGGCGGGGGGTGGCGGCAGGTGGGGGTGCCGGGCGGGGC
GGGGCCGCCTCGGGCCGGGGRGGGCTCGGGGGAGGGGCGCGGCGGCCCCCGGAGCGCCGGCGGCTGTCGA
GGCGCGGCGAGCCGCAGCCATTGCCTTTTATGGTAATCGTGCGAGAGGGCGCAGGGACTTCCTTTGTCCC
AAATCTGTGCGGAGCCGAAATCTGGGAGGCGCCGCCGCACCCCCTCTAGCGGGCGCGGGGCGAAGCGGTG
CGGCGCCGGCAGGAAGGAAATGGGCGGGGAGGGCCTTCGTGCGTCGCCGCGCCGCCGTCCCCTTCTCCCT
CTCCAGCCTCGGGGCTGTCCGCGGGGGGACGGCTGCCTTCGGGGGGGACGGGGCAGGGCGGGGTTCGGCT
TCTGGCGTGTGACCGGCGGCTCTAGAGCCTCTGCTAACCATGTTCATGCCTTCTTCTTTTTCCTACAGCT
CCTGGGCAACGTGCTGGTTATTGTGCTGTCTCATCATTTTGGCAAAGAATTCACCATGGATTACAAGGAT
GACGACGATAAGTGCGGCCGCGCGGACCAGAGAATGGACATTTCCTCAACCATCAGCGACTTCATGTCTC
CGGGCCCCACCGACCTACTCTCCGGTTCCCTGGGCACCAGTGGTGTGGACTGCAATCGCAAGAGGAAAGG
CAGTGCCACTGACTACCAAGAAAGTATGGACACAGACAAAGATGACCCTCATGGAAGGTTAGAATATGCA
GAACACCAAGGAAGGATCAAGAATGCAAGGGAGGCCCACAGTCAGATTGAAAAGAGGCGTCGGGACAAAA
TGAACAGTTTCATTGATGAATTGGCTTCTTTGGTACCAACATGCAATGCAATGTCCAGGAAGTTAGATAA
ACTCACCGTGCTAAGGATGGCTGTTCAGCACATGAAAACTTTGAGAGGTGCCACCAACCCATACACAGAA
GCAAACTACAAGCCAACATTTCTATCAGATGACGAACTGAAACACCTAATTCTCAGGGCAGCAGATGGAT
TTTTGTTTGTCGTAGGATGTGACCGAGGGAAGATCCTCTTTGTCTCCGAGTCTGTCTTCAAGATCCTCAA
TTATAGCCAGAATGACCTTATTGGCCAGAGCTTGTTTGACTACCTGCATCCAAAAGATATTGCCAAAGTT
AAGGAACAGCTATCTTCCTCGGACACTGCGCCCCGGGAGCGACTCATTGATGCCAAGACTGGACTTCCGG
TTAAAACGGATATAACCCCTGGGCCCTCCCGGCTATGCTCTGGAGCCCGCCGCTCTTTCTTCTGTAGAAT
GAAGTGCAACAGGCCTTCAGTAAAGGTGGAAGATAAGGACTTCGCCTCTACCTGTTCAAAGAAAAAAGCA
GATCGAAAAAGCTTCTGCACAATCCACAGCACAGGCTATTTGAAAAGCTGGCCACCCACGAAGATGGGGC
TGGACGAAGACAATGAGCCAGACAACGAGGGCTGCAACCTCAGCTGCCTCGTTGCAATCGGGCGCCTGCA
CTCGCACATGGTTCCACAACCAGCGAACGGGGAAATACGGGTGAAATCTATGGAGTACGTTTCTCGACAC
GCAATAGATGGGAAATTTGTTTTTGTAGATCAGAGGGCGACAGCTATTTTGGCGTATCTACCACAGGAAC
TTCTAGGTACATCATGTTATGAGTATTTTCATCAAGACGACATAGGACACCTCGCAGAATGTCACAGGCA
AGTTTTACAGACAAGAGAAAAGATCACAACTAATTGCTATAAGTTTAAGATCAAAGATGGTTCTTTTATC
ACGCTACGAAGTCGATGGTTCAGTTTCATGAACCCGTGGACCAAGGAAGTTGAATACATTGTCTCAACCA
ACACTGTTGTTTTAGCCAATGTCCTGGAAGGCGGGGACCCAACCTTCCCGCAGCTAACAGCACCCCCCCA
CAGCATGGACAGCATGCTGCCCTCTGGAGAAGGTGGCCCAAAGAGGACTCATCCCACTGTCCCAGGCATT
CCAGGGGGAACCAGAGCCGGAGCAGGAAAAATAGGTCGAATGATCGCGGAGGAAATCATGGAAATCCACA
GGATAAGAGGGTCATCGCCTGCAAGCTGTGGCTCCAGCCCGCTGAACATCACAAGTACGCCTCCCCCTGA
TGCCTCTTCTCCAGGAGGCAAGAAGATTCTAAATGGAGGGACTCCAGACATTCCTTCCACTGGACTATTA
CCAGGGCAGGCTCAGGAGACCCCAGGGTATCCCTATTCTGATAGTTCTTCTATTCTTGGTGAGAACCCCC
ACATAGGCATCGATATGATAGATAACGACCAAGGATCAAGTAGTCCCAGTAACGATGAGGCAGCAATGGC
TGTCATCATGAGCCTCTTGGAAGCAGATGCGGGGCTGGGTGGCCCCGTTGACTTTAGTGACTTGCCATGG
CCGCTGTAGGAATTCACTCCTCAGGTGCAGGCTGCCTATCAGAAGGTGGTGGCTGGTGTGGCCAATGCCC
TGGCTCACAAATACCACTGAGATCTTTTTCCCTCTGCCAAAAATTATGGGGACATCATGAAGCCCCTTGA
GCATCTGACTTCTGGCTAATAAAGGAAATTTATTTTCATTGCAATAGTGTGTTGGAATTTTTTGTGTCTC
TCACTCGGAAGGACATATGGGAGGGCAAATCATTTAAAACATCAGAATGAGTATTTGGTTTAGAGTTTGG
CAACATATGCCCATATGCTGGCTGCCATGAACAAAGGTTGGCTATAAAGAGGTCATCAGTATATGAAACA
GCCCCCTGCTGTCCATTCCTTATTCCATAGAAAAGCCTTGACTTGAGGTTAGATTTTTTTTATATTTTGT
TTTGTGTTATTTTTTTCTTTAACATCCCTAAAATTTTCCTTACATGTTTTACTAGCCAGATTTTTCCTCC
TCTCCTGACTACTCCCAGTCATAGCTGTCCCTCTTCTCTTATGGAGATCCCTCGACCTGCAGCCCAAGCT
TGGCGTAATCATGGTCATAGCTGTTTCCTGTGTGAAATTGTTATCCGCTCACAATTCCACACAACATACG
AGCCGGAAGCATAAAGTGTAAAGCCTGGGGTGCCTAATGAGTGAGCTAACTCACATTAATTGCGTTGCGC
TCACTGCCCGCTTTCCAGTCGGGAAACCTGTCGTGCCAGCGGATCCGCATCTCAATTAGTCAGCAACCAT
AGTCCCGCCCCTAACTCCGCCCATCCCGCCCCTAACTCCGCCCAGTTCCGCCCATTCTCCGCCCCATGGC
TGACTAATTTTTTTTATTTATGCAGAGGCCGAGGCCGCCTCGGCCTCTGAGCTATTCCAGAAGTAGTGAG
GAGGCTTTTTTGGAGGCCTAGGCTTTTGCAAAAAGCTAACTTGTTTATTGCAGCTTATAATGGTTACAAA
TAAAGCAATAGCATCACAAATTTCACAAATAAAGCATTTTTTTCACTGCATTCTAGTTGTGGTTTGTCCA
AACTCATCAATGTATCTTATCATGTCTGGATCCGCTGCATTAATGAATCGGCCAACGCGCGGGGAGAGGC
GGTTTGCGTATTGGGCGCTCTTCCGCTTCCTCGCTCACTGACTCGCTGCGCTCGGTCGTTCGGCTGCGGC
GAGCGGTATCAGCTCACTCAAAGGCGGTAATACGGTTATCCACAGAATCAGGGGATAACGCAGGAAAGAA
CATGTGAGCAAAAGGCCAGCAAAAGGCCAGGAACCGTAAAAAGGCCGCGTTGCTGGCGTTTTTCCATAGG
CTCCGCCCCCCTGACGAGCATCACAAAAATCGACGCTCAAGTCAGAGGTGGCGAAACCCGACAGGACTAT
AAAGATACCAGGCGTTTCCCCCTGGAAGCTCCCTCGTGCGCTCTCCTGTTCCGACCCTGCCGCTTACCGG
ATACCTGTCCGCCTTTCTCCCTTCGGGAAGCGTGGCGCTTTCTCATAGCTCACGCTGTAGGTATCTCAGT
TCGGTGTAGGTCGTTCGCTCCAAGCTGGGCTGTGTGCACGAACCCCCCGTTCAGCCCGACCGCTGCGCCT
TATCCGGTAACTATCGTCTTGAGTCCAACCCGGTAAGACACGACTTATCGCCACTGGCAGCAGCCACTGG
TAACAGGATTAGCAGAGCGAGGTATGTAGGCGGTGCTACAGAGTTCTTGAAGTGGTGGCCTAACTACGGC
TACACTAGAAGAACAGTATTTGGTATCTGCGCTCTGCTGAAGCCAGTTACCTTCGGAAAAAGAGTTGGTA
GCTCTTGATCCGGCAAACAAACCACCGCTGGTAGCGGTGGTTTTTTTGTTTGCAAGCAGCAGATTACGCG
CAGAAAAAAAGGATCTCAAGAAGATCCTTTGATCTTTTCTACGGGGTCTGACGCTCAGTGGAACGAAAAC
TCACGTTAAGGGATTTTGGTCATGAGATTATCAAAAAGGATCTTCACCTAGATCCTTTTAAATTAAAAAT
GAAGTTTTAAATCAATCTAAAGTATATATGAGTAAACTTGGTCTGACAGTTACCAATGCTTAATCAGTGA
GGCACCTATCTCAGCGATCTGTCTATTTCGTTCATCCATAGTTGCCTGACTCCCCGTCGTGTAGATAACT
ACGATACGGGAGGGCTTACCATCTGGCCCCAGTGCTGCAATGATACCGCGAGACCCACGCTCACCGGCTC
CAGATTTATCAGCAATAAACCAGCCAGCCGGAAGGGCCGAGCGCAGAAGTGGTCCTGCAACTTTATCCGC
CTCCATCCAGTCTATTAATTGTTGCCGGGAAGCTAGAGTAAGTAGTTCGCCAGTTAATAGTTTGCGCAAC
GTTGTTGCCATTGCTACAGGCATCGTGGTGTCACGCTCGTCGTTTGGTATGGCTTCATTCAGCTCCGGTT
CCCAACGATCAAGGCGAGTTACATGATCCCCCATGTTGTGCAAAAAAGCGGTTAGCTCCTTCGGTCCTCC
GATCGTTGTCAGAAGTAAGTTGGCCGCAGTGTTATCACTCATGGTTATGGCAGCACTGCATAATTCTCTT
ACTGTCATGCCATCCGTAAGATGCTTTTCTGTGACTGGTGAGTACTCAACCAAGTCATTCTGAGAATAGT
GTATGCGGCGACCGAGTTGCTCTTGCCCGGCGTCAATACGGGATAATACCGCGCCACATAGCAGAACTTT
AAAAGTGCTCATCATTGGAAAACGTTCTTCGGGGCGAAAACTCTCAAGGATCTTACCGCTGTTGAGATCC
AGTTCGATGTAACCCACTCGTGCACCCAACTGATCTTCAGCATCTTTTACTTTCACCAGCGTTTCTGGGT
GAGCAAAAACAGGAAGGCAAAATGCCGCAAAAAAGGGAATAAGGGCGACACGGAAATGTTGAATACTCAT
ACTCTTCCTTTTTCAATATTATTGAAGCATTTATCAGGGTTATTGTCTCATGAGCGGATACATATTTGAA
TGTATTTAGAAAAATAAACAAATAGGGGTTCCGCGCACATTTCCCCGAAAAGTGCCACCTG
